Addgene plasmid #229391: pXTK-BB5 [Backbone_RK2-KanR-PaqCI-Compatible_PartTypeBB]
Purpose: (Empty Backbone) XanthoMoClo Golden Gate Backbone Plasmid, contains Backbone_RK2-KanR-PaqCI-Compatible_PartTypeBB and an sfGFP dropout
Depositing lab: Michael Springer. Depositing organization: Harvard Medical School. Publication: XanthoMoClo horizontal line A Robust Modular Cloning Genetic Toolkit for the Genera Xanthobacter and Roseixanthobacter. Soltysiak MPM, Ory ALH, Lee AD, Christophersen CE, Jalihal AP, Springer M. ACS Synth Biol. 2025 Apr 18;14(4):1173-1190. doi: 10.1021/acssynbio.4c00806. Epub 2025 Mar 13. PubMed 40080684.
Backbone
  Vector backbone: pXTK
  Vector type: Bacterial Expression
Growth in bacteria
  Bacterial resistance: Kanamycin, 50 μg/mL
  Growth temperature: 37°C
  Growth strain: DH5alpha
  Copy number: Low Copy
Gene/Insert
  Gene/Insert name: None
Terms and licenses: Academic/Nonprofit Terms; Industry Terms: Not Available to Industry
How to cite: pXTK-BB5 [Backbone_RK2-KanR-PaqCI-Compatible_PartTypeBB] was a gift from Michael Springer (Addgene plasmid # 229391 ; http://n2t.net/addgene:229391 ; RRID:Addgene_229391)
