[The description below was written by a language model from this plasmid's Addgene catalogue record and pLannotate feature annotations shown in this document.]
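Description:
pXTK-BB5 is an empty backbone plasmid from the XanthoMoClo modular cloning toolkit, a Golden Gate system built for genetic work in the bacterial genera Xanthobacter and Roseixanthobacter. It is catalogued as a low-copy bacterial expression vector of about 5.4 kb, carries no insert, and represents the "BB" (backbone) part type in the RK2–KanR, PaqCI-compatible configuration.

Replication depends on the broad-host-range RK2/IncP system. The annotated oriV origin works together with the plasmid-encoded trfA gene, whose product initiates replication at the oriV iterons and also helps limit copy number. This is consistent with the low-copy designation and allows maintenance in both E. coli and non-model Gram-negative hosts. Selection is by kanamycin through the Tn5-derived neo (nptII) gene. The short tnpA and ble fragments flanking it appear to be non-functional remnants carried along with that resistance cassette. An IncP oriT with traJ and a fragment of traI is also present, so the plasmid should be mobilisable by conjugation when a helper supplies the remaining RK2 transfer functions.

The cloning position is occupied by a superfolder GFP dropout cassette, followed by rrnB T1 and T7Te terminators. An rrnB T2 terminator in the opposite orientation and a pUC-type multiple cloning site remnant lie nearby. In Golden Gate assembly, the Type IIS enzyme (PaqCI, per the name) excises the sfGFP cassette and assembled parts replace it, so correct clones can be recognised as non-fluorescent colonies. The promoter driving sfGFP and the positions of the Type IIS sites are not annotated in the feature table.
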