Features (pLannotate 1.2.2; 13 found; start..end, strand, type, name):
     11..642     +  rep_origin     oriV: incP origin of replication
    719..1042    +  CDS            tnpA (fragment): TN5P_ECOLX - Also known as tnp. Experimental evidence at protein level: Swiss-Prot protein existence level 1. Mediates transposition of transposon Tn5 by a 'cut and paste' mechanism. First, the monomeric transposase binds the 19 bp inverted DNA repeats flanking the transposon. Then, dimerization of the DNA- bound transposase creates a synaptic DNA complex. After nicking of the first DNA strand, excision of the transposon proceeds through a series of intermediates. The transposase then mediates the insertion of the transposon at a new site by strand transfer. The activity of the wild- type tran
   1074..1865    +  CDS            neo: KKA2_KLEPN - Also known as kan, nptII. Experimental evidence at protein level: Swiss-Prot protein existence level 1. Resistance to kanamycin, neomycin, paromomycin, ribostamycin, butirosin and gentamicin B. From Klebsiella pneumoniae.
   1889..2041    +  CDS            ble (fragment): BLE_KLEPN - Experimental evidence at protein level: Swiss-Prot protein existence level 1. Binding protein with a strong affinity to the bleomycin family of antibiotics. Binds to CL990; an antimitotic-antibiotic compound. From Klebsiella pneumoniae.
   2054..2110    -  misc_feature   MCS: pUC18/19 multiple cloning site
   2311..3024    +  CDS            superfolder GFP: GFP variant that folds robustly even when fused to poorly folded proteins (Pédelacq et al., 2006)
   3036..3107    +  terminator     rrnB T1 terminator: transcription terminator T1 from the E. coli rrnB gene
   3123..3150    +  terminator     T7Te terminator: phage T7 early transcription terminator
   3199..3226    -  terminator     rrnB T2 terminator: transcription terminator T2 from the E. coli rrnB gene
   3297..4442    -  CDS            trfA: TRFA_ECOLX - Experimental evidence at protein level: Swiss-Prot protein existence level 1. Also involved in plasmid copy number control, promoting intermolecular coupling of protein bound iterons at oriV, which inhibits replication initiation. From Escherichia coli.
   4572..4676    -  CDS            traI (fragment): TRAI6_ECOLX - Experimental evidence at protein level: Swiss-Prot protein existence level 1. The initiation process of transfer DNA synthesis requires the interaction of at least three plasmid-specific components (TraH, I, and J) at the transfer origin resulting in the assembly of a specialised nucleoprotein complex - the relaxosome. Site- and strand-specific cleavage at the transfer origin is dependent on TraI and TraJ. From Escherichia coli.
   4714..5085    -  CDS            traJ: oriT-recognizing protein; traJ
   5118..5227    -  oriT           oriT: incP origin of transfer
>Addgene plasmid #229391 | pXTK-BB5 [Backbone_RK2-KanR-PaqCI-Compatible_PartTypeBB] | addgene full sequence | sequence record 467911 | Addgene NGS Result
GACCCTTTCCGACGCTCACCGGGCTGGTTGCCCTCGCCGCTGGGCTGGCGGCCGTCTATGGCCCTGCAAA
CGCGCCAGAAACGCCGTCGAAGCCGTGTGCGAGACACCGCGGCCGCCGGCGTTGTGGATACCTCGCGGAA
AACTTGGCCCTCACTGACAGATGAGGGGCGGACGTTGACACTTGAGGGGCCGACTCACCCGGCGCGGCGT
TGACAGATGAGGGGCAGGCTCGATTTCGGCCGGCGACGTGGAGCTGGCCAGCCTCGCAAATCGGCGAAAA
CGCCTGATTTTACGCGAGTTTCCCACAGATGATGTGGACAAGCCTGGGGATAAGTGCCCTGCGGTATTGA
CACTTGAGGGGCGCGACTACTGACAGATGAGGGGCGCGATCCTTGACACTTGAGGGGCAGAGTGCTGACA
GATGAGGGGCGCACCTATTGACATTTGAGGGGCTGTCCACAGGCAGAAAATCCAGCATTTGCAAGGGTTT
CCGCCCGTTTTTCGGCCACCGCTAACCTGTCTTTTAACCTGCTTTTAAACCAATATTTATAAACCTTGTT
TTTAACCAGGGCTGCGCCCTGTGCGCGTGACCGCGCACGCCGAAGGGGGGTGCCCCCCCTTCTCGAACCC
TCCCGGCCCGCTAACGCGGGCCTCCCATCCCCCCAGGGGCTGCGCCCCTCGGCCGCGAACGGCCTCACCC
CAAAAATGGCAGCCCAATAGCTTCACGCTGCCGCAAGCACTCAGGGCGCAAGGGCTGCTAAAGGAAGCGG
AACACGTAGAAAGCCAGTCCGCAGAAACGGTGCTGACCCCGGATGAATGTCAGCTACTGGGCTATCTGGA
CAAGGGAAAACGCAAGCGCAAAGAGAAAGCAGGTAGCTTGCAGTGGGCTTACATGGCGATAGCTAGACTG
GGCGGTTTTATGGACAGCAAGCGAACCGGAATTGCCAGCTGGGGCGCCCTCTGGTAAGGTTGGGAAGCCC
TGCAAAGTAAACTGGATGGCTTTCTTGCCGCCAAGGATCTGATGGCGCAGGGGATCAAGATCTGATCAAG
AGACAGGATGAGGATCGTTTCGCATGATTGAACAAGATGGATTGCACGCAGGTTCTCCGGCCGCTTGGGT
GGAGAGGCTATTCGGCTATGACTGGGCACAACAGACAATCGGCTGCTCTGATGCCGCCGTGTTCCGGCTG
TCAGCGCAGGGGCGCCCGGTTCTTTTTGTCAAGACCGACCTGTCCGGTGCCCTGAATGAACTCCAAGACG
AGGCAGCGCGGCTATCGTGGCTGGCCACGACGGGCGTTCCTTGCGCAGCTGTGCTCGACGTTGTCACTGA
AGCGGGAAGGGACTGGCTGCTATTGGGCGAAGTGCCGGGGCAGGATCTCCTGTCATCTCACCTTGCTCCT
GCCGAGAAAGTATCCATCATGGCTGATGCAATGCGGCGGCTGCATACGCTTGATCCGGCTACCTGCCCAT
TCGACCACCAAGCGAAACATCGCATCGAGCGAGCACGTACTCGGATGGAAGCCGGTCTTGTCGATCAGGA
TGATCTGGACGAAGAGCATCAGGGGCTCGCGCCAGCCGAACTGTTCGCCAGGCTCAAGGCGCGGATGCCC
GACGGCGAGGATCTCGTCGTGACCCATGGCGATGCCTGCTTGCCGAATATCATGGTGGAAAATGGCCGCT
TTTCTGGATTCATCGACTGTGGCCGGCTGGGTGTGGCGGACCGCTATCAGGACATAGCGTTGGCTACCCG
TGATATTGCTGAAGAGCTTGGCGGCGAATGGGCTGACCGCTTCCTCGTGCTTTACGGTATCGCCGCTCCC
GATTCGCAGCGCATCGCCTTCTATCGCCTTCTTGACGAGTTCTTCTGAGCGGGACTCTGGGGTTCGAAAT
GACCGACCAAGCGACGCCCAACCTGCCATCACGAGATTTCGATTCCACCGCCGCCTTCTATGAAAGGTTG
GGCTTCGGAATCGTTTTCCGGGACGCCGGCTGGATGATCCTCCAGCGCGGGGATCTCATGCTGGAGTTCT
TCGCCCACCCCCCCTGCGGCCGCAAGCTTGCATGCCTGCAGGTCGACTCTAGAGGATCCCCGGGTACCGA
GCTCGAATTCGCGCGGCCGCGGCCTAGGCGGCCAACGTGAGACCGAAAGTGAAACGTGATTTCATGCGTC
ATTTTGAACATTTTGTAAATCTTATTTAATAATGTGTGCGGCAATTCACATTTAATTTATGAATGTTTTC
TTAACATCGCGGCAACTCAAGAAACGGCAGGTTCGGATCTTAGCTACTAGAGAAAGAGGAGAAATACTAG
ATGCGTAAAGGCGAAGAGCTGTTCACTGGTGTCGTCCCTATTCTGGTGGAACTGGATGGTGATGTCAACG
GTCATAAGTTTTCCGTGCGTGGCGAGGGTGAAGGTGACGCAACTAATGGTAAACTGACGCTGAAGTTCAT
CTGTACTACTGGTAAACTGCCGGTTCCTTGGCCGACTCTGGTAACGACGCTGACTTATGGTGTTCAGTGC
TTTGCTCGTTATCCGGACCATATGAAGCAGCATGACTTCTTCAAGTCCGCCATGCCGGAAGGCTATGTGC
AGGAACGCACGATTTCCTTTAAGGATGACGGCACGTACAAAACGCGTGCGGAAGTGAAATTTGAAGGCGA
TACCCTGGTAAACCGCATTGAGCTGAAAGGCATTGACTTTAAAGAGGACGGCAATATCCTGGGCCATAAG
CTGGAATACAATTTTAACAGCCACAATGTTTACATCACCGCCGATAAACAAAAAAATGGCATTAAAGCGA
ATTTTAAAATTCGCCACAACGTGGAGGATGGCAGCGTGCAGCTGGCTGATCACTACCAGCAAAACACTCC
AATCGGTGATGGTCCTGTTCTGCTGCCAGACAATCACTATCTGAGCACGCAAAGCGTTCTGTCTAAAGAT
CCGAACGAGAAACGCGATCATATGGTTCTGCTGGAGTTCGTAACCGCAGCGGGCATCACGCATGGTATGG
ATGAACTGTACAAATGACCAGGCATCAAATAAAACGAAAGGCTCAGTCGAAAGACTGGGCCTTTCGTTTT
ATCTGTTGTTTGTCGGTGAACGCTCTCTACTAGAGTCACACTGGCTCACCTTCGGGTGGGCCTTTCTGCG
TTTATAGGTCTCTGAGTCATATGCCCACTAAGAGTTTGTAGAAACGCAAAAAGGCCATCCGTCAGGATGG
CCTTCTGCTTAATTTGATGGTTATCAGAAGAGTGTAAGCGGGTTGACTACCGAGGAACTGACCCCACAAG
GCCCTAGCGTTTGCAATGCACCAGGTCATCATTGACCCAGGCGTGTTCCACCAGGCCGCTGCCTCGCAAC
TCTTCGCAGGCTTCGCCGACCTGCTCGCGCCACTTCTTCACGCGGGTGGAATCCGATCCGCACATGAGGC
GGAAGGTTTCCAGCTTGAGCGGGTACGGCTCCCGGTGCGAGCTGAAATAGTCGAACATCCGTCGGGCCGT
CGGCGACAGCTTGCGGTACTTCTCCCATATGAATTTCGTGTAGTGGTCGCCAGCAAACAGCACGACGATT
TCCTCGTCGATCAGGACCTGGCAACGGGACGTTTTCTTGCCACGGTCCAGGACGCGGAAGCGGTGCAGCA
GCGACACCGATTCCAGGTGCCCAACGCGGTCGGACGTGAAGCCCATCGCCGTCGCCTGTAGGCGCGACAG
GCATTCCTCGGCCTTCGTGTAATACCGGCCATTGATCGACCAGCCCAGGTCCTGGCAAAGCTCGTAGAAC
GTGAAGGTGATCGGCTCGCCGATAGGGGTGCGCTTCGCGTACTCCAAGACCTGCTGCCACACCAGTTCGT
CATCGTCGGCCCGCAGCTCGACGCCGGTGTAGGTGATCTTCACGTCCTTGTTGACGTGGAAAATGACCTT
GTTTTGCAGCGCCTCGCGCGGGATTTTCTTGTTGCGCGTGGTGAACAGGGCAGAGCGGGCCGTGTCGTTT
GGCATCGCTCGCATCGTGTCCGGCCACGGCGCAATATCGAACAAGGAAAGCTGCATTTCCTTGATCTGCT
GCTTCGTGTGTTTCAGCAACGCGGCCTGCTTGGCCTCGCTGACCTGTTTTGCCAGGTCCTCGCCGGCGGT
TTTTCGCTTCTTGGTCGTCATAGTTCCTCGCGTGTCGATGGTCATCGACTTCGCCAAACCTGCCGCCTCC
TGTTCGAGACGACGCGAACGCTCCACGGCGGCCGATGGCGCGGGCAGGGCAGGGGGAGCCAGTTGCACGC
TGTCGCGCTCGATCTTGGCCGTAGCTTGCTGGACCATCGAGCCGACGGACTGGAAGGTTTCGCGGGGCGC
ACGCATGACGGTGCGGCTTGCGATGGTTTCGGCATCCTCGGCGGAAAACCCCGCGTCGATCAGTTCTTGC
CTGTATGCCTTCCGGTCAAACGTCCGATTCATTCACCCTCCTTGCGGGATTGCCCCGACTCACGCCGGGG
CAATGTGCCCTTATTCCTGATTTGACCCGCCTGGTGCCTTGGTGTCCAGATAATCCACCTTATCGGCAAT
GAAGTCGGTCCCGTAGACCGTCTGGCCGTCCTTCTCGTACTTGGTATTCCGAATCTTGCCCTGCACGAAT
ACCAGCTCCGCGAAGTCGCTCTTCTTGATGGAGCGCATGGGGACGTGCTTGGCAATCACGCGCACCCCCC
GGCCGTTTTAGCGGCTAAAAAAGTCATGGCTCTGCCCTCGGGCGGACCACGCCCATCATGACCTTGCCAA
GCTCGTCCTGCTTCTCTTCGATCTTCGCCAGCAGGGCGAGGATCGTGGCATCACCGAACCGCGCCGTGCG
CGGGTCGTCGGTGAGCCAGAGTTTCAGCAGGCCGCCCAGGCGGCCCAGGTCGCCATTGATGCGGGCCAGC
TCGCGGACGTGCTCATAGTCCACGACGCCCGTGATTTTGTAGCCCTGGCCGACGGCCAGCAGGTAGGCCT
ACAGGCTCATGCCGGCCGCCGCCGCCTTTTCCTCAATCGCTCTTCGTTCGTCTGGAAGGCAGTACACCTT
GATAGGTGGGCTGCCCTTCCTGGTTGGCTTGGTTTCATCAGCCATCCGCTTGCCCTCATCTGTTACGCCG
GCGGTAGCCGGCCAGCCTCGCAGAGCAGGATTCCCGTTGAGCACCGCCAGGTGCGAATAAGGGACAGTGA
AGAAGGAACACCCGCTCGCGGGTGGGCCTACTTCACCTATCCTGCCCGGCTGACGCCGTTGGATACACCA
AGGAAAGTCTACACGAACCCTTTGGCAAAATCCTGTATATCGTGCGAAAAAGGATGGATATACCGAAAAA
ATCGCTATAATGACCCCGAAGCAGGGTTATGCAGCGGAAAAGATCCGTC
